Addgene plasmid #81455: pDONR223_IDH2_p.A47V
Purpose: Gateway Donor vector containing IDH2 ,part of the Target Accelerator Plasmid Collection.
Depositing lab: Jesse Boehm & William Hahn & David Root. Depositing organization: Broad Institute. Publication: Systematic Functional Interrogation of Rare Cancer Variants Identifies Oncogenic Alleles. Kim E, Ilic N, Shrestha Y, Zou L, Kamburov A, Zhu C, Yang X, Lubonja R, Tran N, Nguyen C, Lawrence MS, Piccioni F, Bagul M, Doench JG, Chouinard CR, Wu X, Hogstrom L, Natoli T, Tamayo P, Horn H, Corsello SM, Lage K, Root DE, Subramanian A, Golub TR, Getz G, Boehm JS, Hahn WC. Cancer Discov. 2016 Jul;6(7):714-26. doi: 10.1158/2159-8290.CD-16-0160. Epub 2016 May 4. PubMed 27147599.
Backbone
  Vector backbone: pDONR223
  Backbone manufacturer: Invitrogen
  Backbone size w/o insert (bp): 2790
  Vector type: Gateway Entry vector
Growth in bacteria
  Bacterial resistance: Spectinomycin, 50 μg/mL
  Growth temperature: 37°C
  Growth strain: DH5alpha
  Copy number: High Copy
Gene/Insert
  Gene/Insert name: IDH2 (alt name: NM_002168.3)
  Species: H. sapiens (human)
  Mutation: A47V
  Entrez Gene: IDH2 (a.k.a. D2HGA2, ICD-M, IDH, IDH-2, IDHM, IDP, IDPM, mNADP-IDH)
  Promoter: None
  Cloning method: Gateway Cloning
  Sequencing primers: 5′ M13pUC-fwd; 3′ M13-Rev
Terms and licenses: Academic/Nonprofit Terms; Industry Terms: Not Available to Industry
Depositor comments: Open state: NO stop codon immediately follows insert
How to cite: pDONR223_IDH2_p.A47V was a gift from Jesse Boehm & William Hahn & David Root (Addgene plasmid # 81455 ; http://n2t.net/addgene:81455 ; RRID:Addgene_81455)
