[The description below was written by a language model from this plasmid's Addgene catalogue record and pLannotate feature annotations shown in this document.]
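Description:
pDONR223_IDH2_p.A47V is a Gateway entry clone built in the pDONR223 backbone. It carries the human IDH2 open reading frame (mitochondrial NADP-dependent isocitrate dehydrogenase, based on the NM_002168.3 reference transcript) with the missense substitution A47V. It belongs to the Target Accelerator Plasmid Collection, a set of wild-type and variant alleles assembled for systematic functional testing of rare cancer-associated mutations. The plasmid is maintained in E. coli at high copy from a ColE1/pUC-type origin. Selection is with spectinomycin, provided by the aadA aminoglycoside adenylyltransferase (SmR) gene, which sits downstream of a fragment of the class 1 integron Pc promoter and a remnant of a gentamicin resistance gene.

In the sequenced 4,149 nt record, the IDH2 coding sequence is flanked by two attL recombination sites. The automated annotation labels them attL3 and attL2, and these are the sites that LR Clonase uses to transfer the ORF directionally into attR-containing destination vectors. The clone is in the "open" configuration, meaning no stop codon immediately follows the insert, so the ORF can be read through into C-terminal tags supplied by a destination vector. The record lists no promoter for the insert, so the construct is a shuttle and archival clone rather than an expression plasmid. The rrnB T1 and T2 terminators upstream of the cassette insulate it from read-through transcription from the backbone. A T7 promoter lies just outside the downstream att site and points back toward the insert, and the small lacI and lacZα fragments are backbone remnants. Typical use is LR transfer of the A47V allele into lentiviral or other expression vectors so its activity can be compared with wild-type IDH2 and other variants.
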