Features (pLannotate 1.2.2; 12 found; start..end, strand, type, name):
    121..213     +  CDS            lacI (fragment): lac repressor; lacI; The lac repressor binds to the lac operator to inhibit transcription in E. coli. This inhibition can be relieved by adding lactose or isopropyl-β-D-thiogalactopyranoside (IPTG).
    268..295     -  terminator     rrnB T2 terminator: transcription terminator T2 from the E. coli rrnB gene
    427..470     +  terminator     rrnB T1 terminator: Escherichia coli rrnB; transcription terminator T1 from the E. coli rrnB gene
    517..553     -  CDS            lacZα (fragment): LacZα fragment of β-galactosidase; lacZ fragment
    570..665     +  protein_bind   attL3: mutant version of attL; recombination site for the Gateway® LR reaction LR Clonase™
    671..2026    +  CDS            IDH2: IDHP_HUMAN - Experimental evidence at protein level: Swiss-Prot protein existence level 1. Plays a role in intermediary metabolism and energy production. It may tightly associate or interact with the pyruvate dehydrogenase complex. From Homo sapiens (Human).
   2028..2127    -  protein_bind   attL2: mutant version of attL; recombination site for the Gateway® LR reaction LR Clonase™
   2145..2163    -  promoter       T7 promoter: promoter for bacteriophage T7 RNA polymerase
   2353..2376    +  promoter       Pc promoter (fragment): intI1 (promoter lies within the coding sequence); class 1 integron promoter
   2552..2608    +  CDS            GmR (fragment): gentamycin acetyltransferase; aacC1; confers resistance to gentamycin
   2615..3406    +  CDS            SmR: aminoglycoside adenylyltransferase (Murphy, 1985); aadA; confers resistance to spectinomycin and streptomycin
   3499..4087    +  rep_origin     ori: high-copy-number ColE1/pMB1/pBR322/pUC origin of replication
>Addgene plasmid #81455 | pDONR223_IDH2_p.A47V | addgene full sequence | sequence record 166783 | Addgene NGS result
CTTTCCTGCGTTATCCCCTGATTCTGTGGATAACCGTATTACCGCCTTTGAGTGAGCTGATACCGCTCGC
CGCAGCCGAACGACCGAGCGCAGCGAGTCAGTGAGCGAGGAAGCGGAAGAGCGCCCAATACGCAAACCGC
CTCTCCCCGCGCGTTGGCCGATTCATTAATGCAGCTGGCACGACAGGTTTCCCGACTGGAAAGCGGGCAG
TGAGCGCAACGCAATTAATACGCGTACCGCTAGCCAGGAAGAGTTTGTAGAAACGCAAAAAGGCCATCCG
TCAGGATGGCCTTCTGCTTAGTTTGATGCCTGGCAGTTTATGGCGGGCGTCCTGCCCGCCACCCTCCGGG
CCGTTGCTTCACAACGTTCAAATCCGCTCCCGGCGGATTTGTCCTACTCAGGAGAGCGTTCACCGACAAA
CAACAGATAAAACGAAAGGCCCAGTCTTCCGACTGAGCCTTTCGTTTTATTTGATGCCTGGCAGTTCCCT
ACTCTCGCGTTAACGCTAGCATGGATGTTTTCCCAGTCACGACGTTGTAAAACGACGGCCAGTCTTAAGC
TCGGGCCCCAAATAATGATTTTATTTTGACTGATAGTGACCTGTTCGTTGCAACAAATTGATGAGCAATG
CTTTTTTATAATGCCAACTTTGTACAAAAAAGTTGGCACCATGGCCGGCTACCTGCGGGTCGTGCGCTCG
CTCTGCAGAGCCTCAGGCTCGCGGCCGGCCTGGGCGCCGGCGGCCCTGACAGCCCCCACCTCGCAAGAGC
AGCCGCGGCGCCACTATGCCGACAAAAGGATCAAGGTGGTGAAGCCCGTGGTGGAGATGGATGGTGATGA
GATGACCCGTATTATCTGGCAGTTCATCAAGGAGAAGCTCATCCTGCCCCACGTGGACATCCAGCTAAAG
TATTTTGACCTCGGGCTCCCAAACCGTGACCAGACTGATGACCAGGTCACCATTGACTCTGCACTGGCCA
CCCAGAAGTACAGTGTGGCTGTCAAGTGTGCCACCATCACCCCTGATGAGGCCCGTGTGGAAGAGTTCAA
GCTGAAGAAGATGTGGAAAAGTCCCAATGGAACTATCCGGAACATCCTGGGGGGGACTGTCTTCCGGGAG
CCCATCATCTGCAAAAACATCCCACGCCTAGTCCCTGGCTGGACCAAGCCCATCACCATTGGCAGGCACG
CCCATGGCGACCAGTACAAGGCCACAGACTTTGTGGCAGACCGGGCCGGCACTTTCAAAATGGTCTTCAC
CCCAAAAGATGGCAGTGGTGTCAAGGAGTGGGAAGTGTACAACTTCCCCGCAGGCGGCGTGGGCATGGGC
ATGTACAACACCGACGAGTCCATCTCAGGTTTTGCGCACAGCTGCTTCCAGTATGCCATCCAGAAGAAAT
GGCCGCTGTACATGAGCACCAAGAACACCATACTGAAAGCCTACGATGGGCGTTTCAAGGACATCTTCCA
GGAGATCTTTGACAAGCACTATAAGACCGACTTCGACAAGAATAAGATCTGGTATGAGCACCGGCTCATT
GATGACATGGTGGCTCAGGTCCTCAAGTCTTCGGGTGGCTTTGTGTGGGCCTGCAAGAACTATGACGGAG
ATGTGCAGTCAGACATCCTGGCCCAGGGCTTTGGCTCCCTTGGCCTGATGACGTCCGTCCTGGTCTGCCC
TGATGGGAAGACGATTGAGGCTGAGGCCGCTCATGGGACCGTCACCCGCCACTATCGGGAGCACCAGAAG
GGCCGGCCCACCAGCACCAACCCCATCGCCAGCATCTTTGCCTGGACACGTGGCCTGGAGCACCGGGGGA
AGCTGGATGGGAACCAAGACCTCATCAGGTTTGCCCAGATGCTGGAGAAGGTGTGCGTGGAGACGGTGGA
GAGTGGAGCCATGACCAAGGACCTGGCGGGCTGCATTCACGGCCTCAGCAATGTGAAGCTGAACGAGCAC
TTCCTGAACACCACGGACTTCCTCGACACCATCAAGAGCAACCTGGACAGAGCCCTGGGCAGGCAGTACC
CAACTTTCTTGTACAAAGTTGGCATTATAAGAAAGCATTGCTTATCAATTTGTTGCAACGAACAGGTCAC
TATCAGTCAAAATAAAATCATTATTTGCCATCCAGCTGATATCCCCTATAGTGAGTCGTATTACATGGTC
ATAGCTGTTTCCTGGCAGCTCTGGCCCGTGTCTCAAAATCTCTGATGTTACATTGCACAAGATAAAAATA
TATCATCATGCCTCCTCTAGACCAGCCAGGACAGAAATGCCTCGACTTCGCTGCTACCCAAGGTTGCCGG
GTGACGCACACCGTGGAAACGGATGAAGGCACGAACCCAGTGGACATAAGCCTGTTCGGTTCGTAAGCTG
TAATGCAAGTAGCGTATGCGCTCACGCAACTGGTCCAGAACCTTGACCGAACGCAGCGGTGGTAACGGCG
CAGTGGCGGTTTTCATGGCTTGTTATGACTGTTTTTTTGGGGTACAGTCTATGCCTCGGGCATCCAAGCA
GCAAGCGCGTTACGCCGTGGGTCGATGTTTGATGTTATGGAGCAGCAACGATGTTACGCAGCAGGGCAGT
CGCCCTAAAACAAAGTTAAACATTATGAGGGAAGCGGTGATCGCCGAAGTATCGACTCAACTATCAGAGG
TAGTTGGCGTCATCGAGCGCCATCTCGAACCGACGTTGCTGGCCGTACATTTGTACGGCTCCGCAGTGGA
TGGCGGCCTGAAGCCACACAGTGATATTGATTTGCTGGTTACGGTGACCGTAAGGCTTGATGAAACAACG
CGGCGAGCTTTGATCAACGACCTTTTGGAAACTTCGGCTTCCCCTGGAGAGAGCGAGATTCTCCGCGCTG
TAGAAGTCACCATTGTTGTGCACGACGACATCATTCCGTGGCGTTATCCAGCTAAGCGCGAACTGCAATT
TGGAGAATGGCAGCGCAATGACATTCTTGCAGGTATCTTCGAGCCAGCCACGATCGACATTGATCTGGCT
ATCTTGCTGACAAAAGCAAGAGAACATAGCGTTGCCTTGGTAGGTCCAGCGGCGGAGGAACTCTTTGATC
CGGTTCCTGAACAGGATCTATTTGAGGCGCTAAATGAAACCTTAACGCTATGGAACTCGCCGCCCGACTG
GGCTGGCGATGAGCGAAATGTAGTGCTTACGTTGTCCCGCATTTGGTACAGCGCAGTAACCGGCAAAATC
GCGCCGAAGGATGTCGCTGCCGACTGGGCAATGGAGCGCCTGCCGGCCCAGTATCAGCCCGTCATACTTG
AAGCTAGACAGGCTTATCTTGGACAAGAAGAAGATCGCTTGGCCTCGCGCGCAGATCAGTTGGAAGAATT
TGTCCACTACGTGAAAGGCGAGATCACCAAGGTAGTCGGCAAATAACCCTCGAGCCACCCATGACCAAAA
TCCCTTAACGTGAGTTACGCGTCGTTCCACTGAGCGTCAGACCCCGTAGAAAAGATCAAAGGATCTTCTT
GAGATCCTTTTTTTCTGCGCGTAATCTGCTGCTTGCAAACAAAAAAACCACCGCTACCAGCGGTGGTTTG
TTTGCCGGATCAAGAGCTACCAACTCTTTTTCCGAAGGTAACTGGCTTCAGCAGAGCGCAGATACCAAAT
ACTGTTCTTCTAGTGTAGCCGTAGTTAGGCCACCACTTCAAGAACTCTGTAGCACCGCCTACATACCTCG
CTCTGCTAATCCTGTTACCAGTGGCTGCTGCCAGTGGCGATAAGTCGTGTCTTACCGGGTTGGACTCAAG
ACGATAGTTACCGGATAAGGCGCAGCGGTCGGGCTGAACGGGGGGTTCGTGCACACAGCCCAGCTTGGAG
CGAACGACCTACACCGAACTGAGATACCTACAGCGTGAGCTATGAGAAAGCGCCACGCTTCCCGAAGGGA
GAAAGGCGGACAGGTATCCGGTAAGCGGCAGGGTCGGAACAGGAGAGCGCACGAGGGAGCTTCCAGGGGG
AAACGCCTGGTATCTTTATAGTCCTGTCGGGTTTCGCCACCTCTGACTTGAGCGTCGATTTTTGTGATGC
TCGTCAGGGGGGCGGAGCCTATGGAAAAACGCCAGCAACGCGGCCTTTTTACGGTTCCTGGCCTTTTGCT
GGCCTTTTGCTCACATGTT
