>Addgene plasmid #81455 | pDONR223_IDH2_p.A47V | depositor partial sequence | sequence record 154774 | Insert sequence
ATGGCCGGCTACCTGCGGGTCGTGCGCTCGCTCTGCAGAGCCTCAGGCTCGCGGCCGGCCTGGGCGCCGG
CGGCCCTGACAGCCCCCACCTCGCAAGAGCAGCCGCGGCGCCACTATGCCGACAAAAGGATCAAGGTGGT
GAAGCCCGTGGTGGAGATGGATGGTGATGAGATGACCCGTATTATCTGGCAGTTCATCAAGGAGAAGCTC
ATCCTGCCCCACGTGGACATCCAGCTAAAGTATTTTGACCTCGGGCTCCCAAACCGTGACCAGACTGATG
ACCAGGTCACCATTGACTCTGCACTGGCCACCCAGAAGTACAGTGTGGCTGTCAAGTGTGCCACCATCAC
CCCTGATGAGGCCCGTGTGGAAGAGTTCAAGCTGAAGAAGATGTGGAAAAGTCCCAATGGAACTATCCGG
AACATCCTGGGGGGGACTGTCTTCCGGGAGCCCATCATCTGCAAAAACATCCCACGCCTAGTCCCTGGCT
GGACCAAGCCCATCACCATTGGCAGGCACGCCCATGGCGACCAGTACAAGGCCACAGACTTTGTGGCAGA
CCGGGCCGGCACTTTCAAAATGGTCTTCACCCCAAAAGATGGCAGTGGTGTCAAGGAGTGGGAAGTGTAC
AACTTCCCCGCAGGCGGCGTGGGCATGGGCATGTACAACACCGACGAGTCCATCTCAGGTTTTGCGCACA
GCTGCTTCCAGTATGCCATCCAGAAGAAATGGCCGCTGTACATGAGCACCAAGAACACCATACTGAAAGC
CTACGATGGGCGTTTCAAGGACATCTTCCAGGAGATCTTTGACAAGCACTATAAGACCGACTTCGACAAG
AATAAGATCTGGTATGAGCACCGGCTCATTGATGACATGGTGGCTCAGGTCCTCAAGTCTTCGGGTGGCT
TTGTGTGGGCCTGCAAGAACTATGACGGAGATGTGCAGTCAGACATCCTGGCCCAGGGCTTTGGCTCCCT
TGGCCTGATGACGTCCGTCCTGGTCTGCCCTGATGGGAAGACGATTGAGGCTGAGGCCGCTCATGGGACC
GTCACCCGCCACTATCGGGAGCACCAGAAGGGCCGGCCCACCAGCACCAACCCCATCGCCAGCATCTTTG
CCTGGACACGTGGCCTGGAGCACCGGGGGAAGCTGGATGGGAACCAAGACCTCATCAGGTTTGCCCAGAT
GCTGGAGAAGGTGTGCGTGGAGACGGTGGAGAGTGGAGCCATGACCAAGGACCTGGCGGGCTGCATTCAC
GGCCTCAGCAATGTGAAGCTGAACGAGCACTTCCTGAACACCACGGACTTCCTCGACACCATCAAGAGCA
ACCTGGACAGAGCCCTGGGCAGGCAG
