>Addgene plasmid #81455 | pDONR223_IDH2_p.A47V | addgene partial sequence | sequence record 156589 | M13-F20 5'-TGTAAAACGACGGCCAGT-3'
TTGCAACAAATTGATGAGCAATGCTTTTTTATAATGCCAACTTTGTACAAAAAAGTTGGCACCATGGCCG
GCTACCTGCGGGTCGTGCGCTCGCTCTGCAGAGCCTCAGGCTCGCGGCCGGCCTGGGCGCCGGCGGCCCT
GACAGCCCCCACCTCGCAAGAGCAGCCGCGGCGCCACTATGCCGACAAAAGGATCAAGGTGGTGAAGCCC
GTGGTGGAGATGGATGGTGATGAGATGACCCGTATTATCTGGCAGTTCATCAAGGAGAAGCTCATCCTGC
CCCACGTGGACATCCAGCTAAAGTATTTTGACCTCGGGCTCCCAAACCGTGACCAGACTGATGACCAGGT
CACCATTGACTCTGCACTGGCCACCCAGAAGTACAGTGTGGCTGTCAAGTGTGCCACCATCACCCCTGAT
GAGGCCCGTGTGGAAGAGTTCAAGCTGAAGAAGATGTGGAAAAGTCCCAATGGAACTATCCGGAACATCC
TGGGGGGGACTGTCTTCCGGGAGCCCATCATCTGCAAAAACATCCCACGCCTAGTCCCTGGCTGGACCAA
GCCCATCACCATTGGCAGGCACGCCCATGGCGACCAGTACAAGGCCACAGACTTTGTGGCAGACCGGGCC
GGCACTTTCAAAATGGTCTTCACCCCAAAAGATGGCAGTGGTGTCAAGGAGTGGGAAGTGTACAACTTCC
CCGCAGGCGGCGTGGGCATGGGCATGTACAACACCGACGAGTCCATCTCAGGTTTTGCGCACAGCTGCTT
CCAGTATGCCATCCAGAAGAAATGGCCGCTGTACATGAGCACCAAGAACACCATACTGAAAGCCTACGAT
GGGCGTTTCAAGGACATCTTCCAGGAGATCTTTGACAAGCACTATAAGACCGACTTCGACAAGAATAAGA
TCTGGTATGAGCACCGGCTCATTGATGACATGGTGGCTCAGGTCCTCAAGTCTTCGGGTGGCTTTGTGTG
GGCCTGCAAGAACTATGACGGAGATGTGCAGTCAGACATCCTGGCCCAGGGCTTTGGCTCCCTTGGCCTG
ATGACGTCCGTCCTGG
